LOCUS       Exported 11678 bp ds-DNA circular SYN 13-MAY-2021
DEFINITION  Gateway destination clone of BRSK2 (human) tagged with N-terminal
            TurboID-V5 for generating protein-proximity networks using
            proximity-dependent biotinylation proteomics .
ACCESSION   .
VERSION     .
KEYWORDS    p663-UBC-TurboID-V5-BRSK2_IDG-K
SOURCE      synthetic DNA construct
  ORGANISM  synthetic DNA construct
REFERENCE   1 (bases 1 to 11678)
  TITLE     Major lab plasmids for proteomics-based protein-interaction and
            protein-proximity network generation
REFERENCE   2 (bases 1 to 11678)
  AUTHORS   .
  TITLE     Direct Submission
  JOURNAL   Exported May 13, 2021 from SnapGene Server 1.1.58
            http://www.snapgene.com
FEATURES             Location/Qualifiers
     source          1..11678
                     /organism="synthetic DNA construct"
                     /mol_type="other DNA"
     protein_bind    1..22
                     /label=CAP binding site
                     /bound_moiety="E. coli catabolite activator protein"
                     /note="CAP binding activates transcription in the presence
                     of cAMP."
     promoter        37..67
                     /label=lac promoter
                     /note="promoter for the E. coli lac operon"
     protein_bind    75..91
                     /label=lac operator
                     /bound_moiety="lac repressor encoded by lacI"
                     /note="The lac repressor binds to the lac operator to
                     inhibit transcription in E. coli. This inhibition can be
                     relieved by adding lactose or
                     isopropyl-beta-D-thiogalactopyranoside (IPTG)."
     primer_bind     80..102
                     /label=M13/pUC Reverse
                     /note="In lacZ gene"
     primer_bind     99..115
                     /label=M13 rev
                     /note="common sequencing primer, one of multiple similar
                     variants"
     primer_bind     99..115
                     /label=M13 Reverse
                     /note="In lacZ gene. Also called M13-rev"
     primer_bind     134..154
                     /label=T3
                     /note="T3 promoter, forward primer"
     promoter        136..154
                     /label=T3 promoter
                     /note="promoter for bacteriophage T3 RNA polymerase"
     promoter        182..408
                     /label=RSV promoter
                     /note="Rous sarcoma virus enhancer/promoter"
     LTR             409..589
                     /label=5' LTR (truncated)
                     /note="truncated 5' long terminal repeat (LTR) from HIV-1"
     misc_feature    636..761
                     /label=HIV-1 Psi
                     /note="packaging signal of human immunodeficiency virus
                     type 1"
     misc_feature    1254..1487
                     /label=RRE
                     /note="The Rev response element (RRE) of HIV-1 allows for
                     Rev-dependent mRNA export from the nucleus to the
                     cytoplasm."
     CDS             1672..1716
                     /codon_start=1
                     /product="antigenic peptide corresponding to amino acids
                     655 to 669 of the HIV envelope protein gp41 (Lutje Hulsik
                     et al., 2013)"
                     /label=gp41 peptide
                     /note="recognized by the 2H10 single-chain llama nanobody"
                     /translation="KNEQELLELDKWASL"
     misc_feature    1983..2099
                     /label=cPPT/CTS
                     /note="central polypurine tract and central termination
                     sequence of HIV-1"
     protein_bind    2133..2153
                     /gene="mutant version of attB"
                     /label=attB4
                     /bound_moiety="BP Clonase(TM)"
                     /note="core recombination site for the Gateway(R) BP
                     reaction"
     promoter        2153..3364
                     /label=UbC promoter
                     /note="human ubiquitin C promoter"
     primer_bind     3201..3220
                     /label=hUBCpro-F
                     /note="Human Ubiquitin C (UbC) promoter, forward primer"
     protein_bind    complement(3368..3388)
                     /gene="mutant version of attB"
                     /label=attB5
                     /bound_moiety="BP Clonase(TM)"
                     /note="core recombination site for the Gateway(R) BP
                     reaction"
     regulatory      3389..3398
                     /regulatory_class="other"
                     /note="vertebrate consensus sequence for strong initiation
                     of translation (Kozak, 1987)"
     CDS             3395..4357
                     /codon_start=1
                     /product="mutant of the E. coli biotin ligase BioID
                     engineered for improved catalytic efficiency (Branon et
                     al., 2018)"
                     /label=TurboID
                     /translation="MGKDNTVPLKLIALLANGEFHSGEQLGETLGMSRAAINKHIQTLR
                     DWGVDVFTVPGKGYSLPEPIPLLNAKQILGQLDGGSVAVLPVVDSTNQYLLDRIGELKS
                     GDACIAEYQQAGRGSRGRKWFSPFGANLYLSMFWRLKRGPAAIGLGPVIGIVMAEALRK
                     LGADKVRVKWPNDLYLQDRKLAGILVELAGITGDAAQIVIGAGINVAMRRVEESVVNQG
                     WITLQEAGINLDRNTLAATLIRELRAALELFEQEGLAPYLPRWEKLDNFINRPVKLIIG
                     DKEIFGISRGIDKQGALLLEQDGVIKPWMGGEISLRSAEK"
     CDS             4364..4405
                     /codon_start=1
                     /product="epitope tag from simian virus 5"
                     /label=V5 tag
                     /translation="GKPIPNPLLGLDST"
     protein_bind    4406..4430
                     /gene="mutant version of attB"
                     /label=attB1
                     /bound_moiety="BP Clonase(TM)"
                     /note="recombination site for the Gateway(R) BP reaction"
     protein_bind    complement(6465..6489)
                     /gene="mutant version of attB"
                     /label=attB2
                     /bound_moiety="BP Clonase(TM)"
                     /note="recombination site for the Gateway(R) BP reaction"
     misc_feature    6519..7107
                     /label=WPRE
                     /note="woodchuck hepatitis virus posttranscriptional
                     regulatory element"
     primer_bind     complement(6572..6592)
                     /label=WPRE-R
                     /note="WPRE, reverse primer"
     CDS             complement(6990..7001)
                     /codon_start=1
                     /product="Factor Xa recognition and cleavage site"
                     /label=Factor Xa site
                     /translation="IEGR"
     promoter        7121..7620
                     /label=PGK promoter
                     /note="mouse phosphoglycerate kinase 1 promoter"
     primer_bind     complement(7156..7179)
                     /label=MSCV-rev
                     /note="Murine stem cell virus, reverse primer"
     primer_bind     7553..7572
                     /label=mPGK-F
                     /note="Mouse PGK promoter, forward primer"
     CDS             7641..8240
                     /codon_start=1
                     /gene="pac from Streptomyces alboniger"
                     /product="puromycin N-acetyltransferase"
                     /label=PuroR
                     /note="confers resistance to puromycin"
                     /translation="MTEYKPTVRLATRDDVPRAVRTLAAAFADYPATRHTVDPDRHIER
                     VTELQELFLTRVGLDIGKVWVADDGAAVAVWTTPESVEAGAVFAEIGPRMAELSGSRLA
                     AQQQMEGLLAPHRPKEPAWFLATVGVSPDHQGKGLGSAVVLPGVEAAERAGVPAFLETS
                     APRNLPFYERLGFTVTADVEVPEGPRTWCMTRKPGA"
     primer_bind     complement(7641..7660)
                     /label=Puro-R
                     /note="Puromycin resistance gene, reverse primer. Also
                     called puro-variant-R"
     primer_bind     8137..8157
                     /label=Puro-F
                     /note="Puromycin resistance gene, forward primer"
     LTR             8378..8611
                     /label=3' LTR (Delta-U3)
                     /note="self-inactivating 3' long terminal repeat (LTR) from
                     HIV-1"
     polyA_signal    8683..8804
                     /label=SV40 poly(A) signal
                     /note="SV40 polyadenylation signal"
     primer_bind     complement(8720..8739)
                     /label=SV40pA-R
                     /note="SV40 polyA, reverse primer"
     primer_bind     8774..8793
                     /label=EBV-rev
                     /note="SV40 polyA terminator, reverse primer"
     rep_origin      8844..8979
                     /label=SV40 ori
                     /note="SV40 origin of replication"
     primer_bind     8906..8925
                     /label=SV40pro-F
                     /note="SV40 promoter/origin, forward primer"
     primer_bind     complement(8999..9018)
                     /label=T7
                     /note="T7 promoter, forward primer"
     promoter        complement(9000..9018)
                     /label=T7 promoter
                     /note="promoter for bacteriophage T7 RNA polymerase"
     primer_bind     complement(9028..9045)
                     /label=M13 Forward
                     /note="In lacZ gene. Also called M13-F20 or M13 (-21)
                     Forward"
     primer_bind     complement(9028..9044)
                     /label=M13 fwd
                     /note="common sequencing primer, one of multiple similar
                     variants"
     primer_bind     complement(9037..9059)
                     /label=M13/pUC Forward
                     /note="In lacZ gene"
     rep_origin      9186..9641
                     /direction=RIGHT
                     /label=f1 ori
                     /note="f1 bacteriophage origin of replication; arrow
                     indicates direction of (+) strand synthesis"
     primer_bind     complement(9273..9292)
                     /label=F1ori-R
                     /note="F1 origin, reverse primer"
     primer_bind     9483..9504
                     /label=F1ori-F
                     /note="F1 origin, forward primer"
     promoter        9667..9771
                     /gene="bla"
                     /label=AmpR promoter
     CDS             9772..10632
                     /codon_start=1
                     /gene="bla"
                     /product="beta-lactamase"
                     /label=AmpR
                     /note="confers resistance to ampicillin, carbenicillin, and
                     related antibiotics"
                     /translation="MSIQHFRVALIPFFAAFCLPVFAHPETLVKVKDAEDQLGARVGYI
                     ELDLNSGKILESFRPEERFPMMSTFKVLLCGAVLSRIDAGQEQLGRRIHYSQNDLVEYS
                     PVTEKHLTDGMTVRELCSAAITMSDNTAANLLLTTIGGPKELTAFLHNMGDHVTRLDRW
                     EPELNEAIPNDERDTTMPVAMATTLRKLLTGELLTLASRQQLIDWMEADKVAGPLLRSA
                     LPAGWFIADKSGAGERGSRGIIAALGPDGKPSRIVVIYTTGSQATMDERNRQIAEIGAS
                     LIKHW"
     primer_bind     complement(9990..10009)
                     /label=Amp-R
                     /note="Ampicillin resistance gene, reverse primer"
     rep_origin      10803..11391
                     /direction=RIGHT
                     /label=ori
                     /note="high-copy-number ColE1/pMB1/pBR322/pUC origin of
                     replication"
     primer_bind     11292..11311
                     /label=pBR322ori-F
                     /note="pBR322 origin, forward primer"
     primer_bind     11545..11562
                     /label=L4440
                     /note="L4440 vector, forward primer"
ORIGIN
        1 taatgtgagt tagctcactc attaggcacc ccaggcttta cactttatgc ttccggctcg
       61 tatgttgtgt ggaattgtga gcggataaca atttcacaca ggaaacagct atgaccatga
      121 ttacgccaag cgcgcaatta accctcacta aagggaacaa aagctggagc tgcaagctta
      181 atgtagtctt atgcaatact cttgtagtct tgcaacatgg taacgatgag ttagcaacat
      241 gccttacaag gagagaaaaa gcaccgtgca tgccgattgg tggaagtaag gtggtacgat
      301 cgtgccttat taggaaggca acagacgggt ctgacatgga ttggacgaac cactgaattg
      361 ccgcattgca gagatattgt atttaagtgc ctagctcgat acataaacgg gtctctctgg
      421 ttagaccaga tctgagcctg ggagctctct ggctaactag ggaacccact gcttaagcct
      481 caataaagct tgccttgagt gcttcaagta gtgtgtgccc gtctgttgtg tgactctggt
      541 aactagagat ccctcagacc cttttagtca gtgtggaaaa tctctagcag tggcgcccga
      601 acagggactt gaaagcgaaa gggaaaccag aggagctctc tcgacgcagg actcggcttg
      661 ctgaagcgcg cacggcaaga ggcgaggggc ggcgactggt gagtacgcca aaaattttga
      721 ctagcggagg ctagaaggag agagatgggt gcgagagcgt cagtattaag cgggggagaa
      781 ttagatcgcg atgggaaaaa attcggttaa ggccaggggg aaagaaaaaa tataaattaa
      841 aacatatagt atgggcaagc agggagctag aacgattcgc agttaatcct ggcctgttag
      901 aaacatcaga aggctgtaga caaatactgg gacagctaca accatccctt cagacaggat
      961 cagaagaact tagatcatta tataatacag tagcaaccct ctattgtgtg catcaaagga
     1021 tagagataaa agacaccaag gaagctttag acaagataga ggaagagcaa aacaaaagta
     1081 agaccaccgc acagcaagcg gccgctgatc ttcagacctg gaggaggaga tatgagggac
     1141 aattggagaa gtgaattata taaatataaa gtagtaaaaa ttgaaccatt aggagtagca
     1201 cccaccaagg caaagagaag agtggtgcag agagaaaaaa gagcagtggg aataggagct
     1261 ttgttccttg ggttcttggg agcagcagga agcactatgg gcgcagcgtc aatgacgctg
     1321 acggtacagg ccagacaatt attgtctggt atagtgcagc agcagaacaa tttgctgagg
     1381 gctattgagg cgcaacagca tctgttgcaa ctcacagtct ggggcatcaa gcagctccag
     1441 gcaagaatcc tggctgtgga aagataccta aaggatcaac agctcctggg gatttggggt
     1501 tgctctggaa aactcatttg caccactgct gtgccttgga atgctagttg gagtaataaa
     1561 tctctggaac agatttggaa tcacacgacc tggatggagt gggacagaga aattaacaat
     1621 tacacaagct taatacactc cttaattgaa gaatcgcaaa accagcaaga aaagaatgaa
     1681 caagaattat tggaattaga taaatgggca agtttgtgga attggtttaa cataacaaat
     1741 tggctgtggt atataaaatt attcataatg atagtaggag gcttggtagg tttaagaata
     1801 gtttttgctg tactttctat agtgaataga gttaggcagg gatattcacc attatcgttt
     1861 cagacccacc tcccaacccc gaggggaccc gacaggcccg aaggaataga agaagaaggt
     1921 ggagagagag acagagacag atccattcga ttagtgaacg gatctcgacg gtatcggtta
     1981 acttttaaaa gaaaaggggg gattgggggg tacagtgcag gggaaagaat agtagacata
     2041 atagcaacag acatacaaac taaagaatta caaaaacaaa ttacaaaatt caaaatttta
     2101 tcgtccagtg tggtggaatt ctgcagatat cacaactttg tatagaaaag ttggcctccg
     2161 cgccgggttt tggcgcctcc cgcgggcgcc cccctcctca cggcgagcgc tgccacgtca
     2221 gacgaagggc gcagcgagcg tcctgatcct tccgcccgga cgctcaggac agcggcccgc
     2281 tgctcataag actcggcctt agaaccccag tatcagcaga aggacatttt aggacgggac
     2341 ttgggtgact ctagggcact ggttttcttt ccagagagcg gaacaggcga ggaaaagtag
     2401 tcccttctcg gcgattctgc ggagggatct ccgtggggcg gtgaacgccg atgattatat
     2461 aaggacgcgc cgggtgtggc acagctagtt ccgtcgcagc cgggatttgg gtcgcggttc
     2521 ttgtttgtgg atcgctgtga tcgtcacttg gtgagtagcg ggctgctggg ctggccgggg
     2581 ctttcgtggc cgccgggccg ctcggtggga cggaagcgtg tggagagacc gccaagggct
     2641 gtagtctggg tccgcgagca aggttgccct gaactggggg ttggggggag cgcagcaaaa
     2701 tggcggctgt tcccgagtct tgaatggaag acgcttgtga ggcgggctgt gaggtcgttg
     2761 aaacaaggtg gggggcatgg tgggcggcaa gaacccaagg tcttgaggcc ttcgctaatg
     2821 cgggaaagct cttattcggg tgagatgggc tggggcacca tctggggacc ctgacgtgaa
     2881 gtttgtcact gactggagaa ctcggtttgt cgtctgttgc gggggcggca gttatggcgg
     2941 tgccgttggg cagtgcaccc gtacctttgg gagcgcgcgc cctcgtcgtg tcgtgacgtc
     3001 acccgttctg ttggcttata atgcagggtg gggccacctg ccggtaggtg tgcggtaggc
     3061 ttttctccgt cgcaggacgc agggttcggg cctagggtag gctctcctga atcgacaggc
     3121 gccggacctc tggtgagggg agggataagt gaggcgtcag tttctttggt cggttttatg
     3181 tacctatctt cttaagtagc tgaagctccg gttttgaact atgcgctcgg ggttggcgag
     3241 tgtgttttgt gaagtttttt aggcaccttt tgaaatgtaa tcatttgggt caatatgtaa
     3301 ttttcagtgt tagactagta aattgtccgc taaattctgg ccgtttttgg cttttttgtt
     3361 agacggccaa cttttgtata caaagtgggc caccatggga aaagacaata ctgtgcctct
     3421 gaagctgatc gctctcctgg ctaatggcga gttccatagt ggcgaacagc tgggagaaac
     3481 cctgggcatg tccagggccg ctatcaacaa gcacattcag actctgcgcg actggggcgt
     3541 ggacgtgttc accgtgcccg gaaagggcta ctctctgccc gagcctatcc cgctgctgaa
     3601 cgctaaacag attctgggac agctggacgg cgggagcgtg gcagtcctgc ctgtggtcga
     3661 ctccaccaat cagtacctgc tggatcgaat cggcgagctg aagagtgggg atgcttgcat
     3721 tgcagaatat cagcaggcag ggagaggaag cagagggagg aaatggttct ctccttttgg
     3781 agctaacctg tacctgagta tgttttggcg cctgaagcgg ggaccagcag caatcggcct
     3841 gggcccggtc atcggaattg tcatggcaga agcgctgcga aagctgggag cagacaaggt
     3901 gcgagtcaaa tggcccaatg acctgtatct gcaggataga aagctggcag gcatcctggt
     3961 ggagctggcc ggaataacag gcgatgctgc acagatcgtc attggcgccg ggattaacgt
     4021 ggctatgagg cgcgtggagg aaagcgtggt caatcagggc tggatcacac tgcaggaagc
     4081 agggattaac ctggacagga atactctggc cgctacgctg atccgagagc tgcgggcagc
     4141 cctggaactg ttcgagcagg aaggcctggc tccatatctg ccacggtggg agaagctgga
     4201 taacttcatc aatagacccg tgaagctgat cattggggac aaagagattt tcgggattag
     4261 ccgggggatt gataaacagg gagccctgct gctggaacag gacggagtta tcaaaccctg
     4321 gatgggcgga gaaatcagtc tgcggtctgc cgaaaaggct agcggcaagc ccatccccaa
     4381 ccccctgctg ggcctggaca gcaccacaac tttgtacaaa aaagcagaag ggccgtcaag
     4441 gcccaccatg acatcgacgg ggaaggacgg cggcgcgcag cacgcgcagt atgttgggcc
     4501 ctaccggctg gagaagacgc tgggcaaggg gcagacaggt ctggtgaagc tgggggttca
     4561 ctgcgtcacc tgccagaagg tggccatcaa gatcgtcaac cgtgagaagc tcagcgagtc
     4621 ggtgctgatg aaggtggagc gggagatcgc gatcctgaag ctcattgagc acccccacgt
     4681 cctaaagctg cacgacgttt atgaaaacaa aaaatatttg tacctggtgc tagaacacgt
     4741 gtcaggtggt gagctcttcg actacctggt gaagaagggg aggctgacgc ctaaggaggc
     4801 tcggaagttc ttccggcaga tcatctctgc gctggacttc tgccacagcc actccatatg
     4861 ccacagggat ctgaaacctg aaaacctcct gctggacgag aagaacaaca tccgcatcgc
     4921 agactttggc atggcgtccc tgcaggttgg cgacagcctg ttggagacca gctgtgggtc
     4981 cccccactac gcctgccccg aggtgatccg gggggagaag tatgacggcc ggaaggcgga
     5041 cgtgtggagc tgcggcgtca tcctgttcgc cttgctggtg ggggctctgc ccttcgacga
     5101 tgacaacttg cgacagctgc tggagaaggt gaagcggggc gtgttccaca tgccgcactt
     5161 tatcccgccc gactgccaga gtctgctacg gggcatgatc gaggtggacg ccgcacgccg
     5221 cctcacgcta gagcacattc agaaacacat atggtatata gggggcaaga atgagcccga
     5281 accagagcag cccattcctc gcaaggtgca gatccgctcg ctgcccagcc tggaggacat
     5341 cgaccccgac gtgctggaca gcatgcactc actgggctgc ttccgagacc gcaacaagct
     5401 gctgcaggac ctgctgtccg aggaggagaa ccaggagaag atgatttact tcctcctcct
     5461 ggaccggaaa gaaaggtacc cgagccagga ggatgaggac ctgccccccc ggaacgagat
     5521 agaccctccc cggaagcgtg tggactcccc gatgctgaac cggcacggca agcggcggcc
     5581 agaacgcaaa tccatggagg tgctcagcgt gacggacggc ggctccccgg tgcctgcgcg
     5641 gcgggccatt gagatggccc agcacggcca gaggtctcgg tccatcagcg gtgcctcctc
     5701 aggcctttcc accagcccac tcagcagccc ccgggtgacc cctcacccct caccaagggg
     5761 cagtcccctc cccaccccca aggggacacc tgtccacacg ccaaaggaga gcccggctgg
     5821 cacgcccaac cccacgcccc cgtccagccc cagcgtcgga ggggtgccct ggagggcgcg
     5881 gctcaactcc atcaagaaca gctttctggg ctcaccccgc ttccaccgcc ggaaactgca
     5941 agttccgacg ccggaggaga tgtccaacct gacaccagag tcgtccccag agctggcgaa
     6001 gaagtcctgg tttgggaact tcatcagcct ggagaaggag gagcagatct tcgtggtcat
     6061 caaagacaaa cctctgagct ccatcaaggc tgacatcgtg cacgccttcc tgtcgattcc
     6121 cagtctcagc cacagcgtca tctcccaaac gagcttccgg gccgagtaca aggccacggg
     6181 ggggccagcc gtgttccaga agccggtcaa gttccaggtt gatatcacct acacggaggg
     6241 tggggaggcg cagaaggaga acggcatcta ctccgtcacc ttcaccctgc tctcaggccc
     6301 cagccgtcgc ttcaagaggg tggtggagac catccaggcc cagctgctga gcacacacga
     6361 cccgcctgcg gcccagcact tgtcagacac cactaactgt atggaaatga tgacggggcg
     6421 gctttccaaa tgtggaatta tcccgaaaag ttgaggcctc atgggcccag ctttcttgta
     6481 caaagttgtg atatccagca cagtggcggc cgctcgacaa tcaacctctg gattacaaaa
     6541 tttgtgaaag attgactggt attcttaact atgttgctcc ttttacgcta tgtggatacg
     6601 ctgctttaat gcctttgtat catgctattg cttcccgtat ggctttcatt ttctcctcct
     6661 tgtataaatc ctggttgctg tctctttatg aggagttgtg gcccgttgtc aggcaacgtg
     6721 gcgtggtgtg cactgtgttt gctgacgcaa cccccactgg ttggggcatt gccaccacct
     6781 gtcagctcct ttccgggact ttcgctttcc ccctccctat tgccacggcg gaactcatcg
     6841 ccgcctgcct tgcccgctgc tggacagggg ctcggctgtt gggcactgac aattccgtgg
     6901 tgttgtcggg gaagctgacg tcctttccat ggctgctcgc ctgtgttgcc acctggattc
     6961 tgcgcgggac gtccttctgc tacgtccctt cggccctcaa tccagcggac cttccttccc
     7021 gcggcctgct gccggctctg cggcctcttc cgcgtcttcg ccttcgccct cagacgagtc
     7081 ggatctccct ttgggccgcc tccccgcctg gaattctacc gggtagggga ggcgcttttc
     7141 ccaaggcagt ctggagcatg cgctttagca gccccgctgg gcacttggcg ctacacaagt
     7201 ggcctctggc ctcgcacaca ttccacatcc accggtaggc gccaaccggc tccgttcttt
     7261 ggtggcccct tcgcgccacc ttctactcct cccctagtca ggaagttccc ccccgccccg
     7321 cagctcgcgt cgtgcaggac gtgacaaatg gaagtagcac gtctcactag tctcgtgcag
     7381 atggacagca ccgctgagca atggaagcgg gtaggccttt ggggcagcgg ccaatagcag
     7441 ctttgctcct tcgctttctg ggctcagagg ctgggaaggg gtgggtccgg gggcgggctc
     7501 aggggcgggc tcaggggcgg ggcgggcgcc cgaaggtcct ccggaggccc ggcattctgc
     7561 acgcttcaaa agcgcacgtc tgccgcgctg ttctcctctt cctcatctcc gggcctttcg
     7621 acctgcagcc caagcttacc atgaccgagt acaagcccac ggtgcgcctc gccacccgcg
     7681 acgacgtccc cagggccgta cgcaccctcg ccgccgcgtt cgccgactac cccgccacgc
     7741 gccacaccgt cgatccggac cgccacatcg agcgggtcac cgagctgcaa gaactcttcc
     7801 tcacgcgcgt cgggctcgac atcggcaagg tgtgggtcgc ggacgacggc gccgcggtgg
     7861 cggtctggac cacgccggag agcgtcgaag cgggggcggt gttcgccgag atcggcccgc
     7921 gcatggccga gttgagcggt tcccggctgg ccgcgcagca acagatggaa ggcctcctgg
     7981 cgccgcaccg gcccaaggag cccgcgtggt tcctggccac cgtcggcgtc tcgcccgacc
     8041 accagggcaa gggtctgggc agcgccgtcg tgctccccgg agtggaggcg gccgagcgcg
     8101 ccggggtgcc cgccttcctg gagacctccg cgccccgcaa cctccccttc tacgagcggc
     8161 tcggcttcac cgtcaccgcc gacgtcgagg tgcccgaagg accgcgcacc tggtgcatga
     8221 cccgcaagcc cggtgcctga cgcccgcccc acgacccgca gcgcccgacc gaaaggagcg
     8281 cacgacccca tgcatctcga gggcccggta cctttaagac caatgactta caaggcagct
     8341 gtagatctta gccacttttt aaaagaaaag gggggactgg aagggctagc tcactcccaa
     8401 cgaagacaag atctgctttt tgcttgtact gggtctctct ggttagacca gatctgagcc
     8461 tgggagctct ctggctaact agggaaccca ctgcttaagc ctcaataaag cttgccttga
     8521 gtgcttcaag tagtgtgtgc ccgtctgttg tgtgactctg gtaactagag atccctcaga
     8581 cccttttagt cagtgtggaa aatctctagc agtagtagtt catgtcatct tattattcag
     8641 tatttataac ttgcaaagaa atgaatatca gagagtgaga ggaacttgtt tattgcagct
     8701 tataatggtt acaaataaag caatagcatc acaaatttca caaataaagc atttttttca
     8761 ctgcattcta gttgtggttt gtccaaactc atcaatgtat cttatcatgt ctggctctag
     8821 ctatcccgcc cctaactccg cccatcccgc ccctaactcc gcccagttcc gcccattctc
     8881 cgccccatgg ctgactaatt ttttttattt atgcagaggc cgaggccgcc tcggcctctg
     8941 agctattcca gaagtagtga ggaggctttt ttggaggcct agggacgtac ccaattcgcc
     9001 ctatagtgag tcgtattacg cgcgctcact ggccgtcgtt ttacaacgtc gtgactggga
     9061 aaaccctggc gttacccaac ttaatcgcct tgcagcacat ccccctttcg ccagctggcg
     9121 taatagcgaa gaggcccgca ccgatcgccc ttcccaacag ttgcgcagcc tgaatggcga
     9181 atgggnnnnn nnnnnnnnnn nnnnnnnnnn nnnnnnnnnn nnnnnnnnnn nnnnnnnnnn
     9241 nnnnnnnnnn nnnnnnnnnn nnnnnnnnnn nnnnnnnnnn nnnnnnnnnn nnnnnnnnnn
     9301 nnnnnnnnnc nnnnnnnnnn nnnnnnnnnn nnnnnnnnnn nnnnnnnnnn nnnnnnnnnn
     9361 nnnnnnnnnn nnnnnnnnnn nnnnnnnnnn nnnnnnnnnn nannnnnnnn nnnnnnnnnn
     9421 nnnnnnnnnn nnnnnnnnnn nnnnnnnnnn ncctttgacg ttggagtcca cgttctttaa
     9481 tagtggactc ttgttccaaa ctggaacaac actcaaccct atctcggtct attcttttga
     9541 tttataaggg attttgccga tttcggccta ttggttaaaa aatgagctga tttaacaaaa
     9601 atttaacgcg aattttaaca aaatattaac gcttacaatt taggtggcac ttttcgggga
     9661 aatgtgcgcg gaacccctat ttgtttattt ttctaaatac attcaaatat gtatccgctc
     9721 atgagacaat aaccctgata aatgcttcaa taatattgaa aaaggaagag tatgagtatt
     9781 caacatttcc gtgtcgccct tattcccttt tttgcggcat tttgccttcc tgtttttgct
     9841 cacccagaaa cgctggtgaa agtaaaagat gctgaagatc agttgggtgc acgagtgggt
     9901 tacatcgaac tggatctcaa cagcggtaag atccttgaga gttttcgccc cgaagaacgt
     9961 tttccaatga tgagcacttt taaagttctg ctatgtggcg cggtattatc ccgtattgac
    10021 gccgggcaag agcaactcgg tcgccgcata cactattctc agaatgactt ggttgagtac
    10081 tcaccagtca cagaaaagca tcttacggat ggcatgacag taagagaatt atgcagtgct
    10141 gccataacca tgagtgataa cactgcggcc aacttacttc tgacaacgat cggaggaccg
    10201 aaggagctaa ccgctttttt gcacaacatg ggggatcatg taactcgcct tgatcgttgg
    10261 gaaccggagc tgaatgaagc cataccaaac gacgagcgtg acaccacgat gcctgtagca
    10321 atggcaacaa cgttgcgcaa actattaact ggcgaactac ttactctagc ttcccggcaa
    10381 caattaatag actggatgga ggcggataaa gttgcaggac cacttctgcg ctcggccctt
    10441 ccggctggct ggtttattgc tgataaatct ggagccggtg agcgtgggtc tcgcggtatc
    10501 attgcagcac tggggccaga tggtaagccc tcccgtatcg tagttatcta cacgacgggg
    10561 agtcaggcaa ctatggatga acgaaataga cagatcgctg agataggtgc ctcactgatt
    10621 aagcattggt aactgtcaga ccaagtttac tcatatatac tttagattga tttaaaactt
    10681 catttttaat ttaaaaggat ctaggtgaag atcctttttg ataatctcat gaccaaaatc
    10741 ccttaacgtg agttttcgtt ccactgagcg tcagaccccg tagaaaagat caaaggatct
    10801 tcttgagatc ctttttttct gcgcgtaatc tgctgcttgc aaacaaaaaa accaccgcta
    10861 ccagcggtgg tttgtttgcc ggatcaagag ctaccaactc tttttccgaa ggtaactggc
    10921 ttcagcagag cgcagatacc aaatactgtt cttctagtgt agccgtagtt aggccaccac
    10981 ttcaagaact ctgtagcacc gcctacatac ctcgctctgc taatcctgtt accagtggct
    11041 gctgccagtg gcgataagtc gtgtcttacc gggttggact caagacgata gttaccggat
    11101 aaggcgcagc ggtcgggctg aacggggggt tcgtgcacac agcccagctt ggagcgaacg
    11161 acctacaccg aactgagata cctacagcgt gagctatgag aaagcgccac gcttcccgaa
    11221 gggagaaagg cggacaggta tccggtaagc ggcagggtcg gaacaggaga gcgcacgagg
    11281 gagcttccag ggggaaacgc ctggtatctt tatagtcctg tcgggtttcg ccacctctga
    11341 cttgagcgtc gatttttgtg atgctcgtca ggggggcgga gcctatggaa aaacgccagc
    11401 aacgcggcct ttttacggtt cctggccttt tgctggcctt ttgctcacat gttctttcct
    11461 gcgttatccc ctgattctgt ggataaccgt attaccgcct ttgagtgagc tgataccgct
    11521 cgccgcagcc gaacgaccga gcgcagcgag tcagtgagcg aggaagcgga agagcgccca
    11581 atacgcaaac cgcctctccc cgcgcgttgg ccgattcatt aatgcagctg gcacgacagg
    11641 tttcccgact ggaaagcggg cagtgagcgc aacgcaat
//
