[The description below was written by a language model from this plasmid's Addgene catalogue record and the feature table of its GenBank file.]
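Description:
p663-UBC-TurboID-V5-BRSK2_IDG-K is an 11.7 kb lentiviral mammalian expression plasmid built on the pDest663 Gateway destination backbone by multisite Gateway recombination. It is a third-generation-style, self-inactivating HIV-1 transfer vector: an RSV promoter drives a truncated 5' LTR, followed by the Psi packaging signal, the RRE for Rev-dependent nuclear export, and the cPPT/CTS, with a U3-deleted 3' LTR at the other end. In bacteria it is maintained through a ColE1/pUC-type origin and ampicillin resistance. The catalogue lists it as low copy even though the origin is annotated as a high-copy type. An f1 origin, an SV40 origin and an SV40 poly(A) signal are also present outside the proviral region.

The payload sits between the cPPT and a WPRE, which enhances transcript expression. A human ubiquitin C promoter, flanked by attB4 and attB5 sites, drives an open reading frame that begins with a Kozak sequence and encodes TurboID, an engineered E. coli biotin ligase with improved catalytic efficiency, followed by a V5 epitope tag. The attB1 site joins this tag module to the region bounded by attB2. That region is not annotated in the feature table, but according to the catalogue it holds human BRSK2, a protein kinase, giving an N-terminal TurboID-V5-BRSK2 fusion. Downstream, a mouse PGK promoter expresses puromycin N-acetyltransferase so that transduced cells can be selected.

The plasmid was made within the Illuminating the Druggable Genome program as a tool for understudied kinases. It is used to map proteins near BRSK2 by proximity-dependent biotinylation proteomics, and the V5 tag allows the fusion to be detected.
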