Addgene plasmid #135272: p663-UBC-TurboID-V5-BRSK2_IDG-K
Purpose: Gateway destination clone of BRSK2 (human) tagged with N-terminal TurboID-V5 for generating protein-proximity networks using proximity-dependent biotinylation proteomics
Depositing lab: Ben Major. Depositing organization: University of North Carolina at Chapel Hill.
Backbone
  Vector backbone: pDest663
  Backbone manufacturer: PEL
  Backbone size w/o insert (bp): 9019
  Vector type: Mammalian Expression, Lentiviral ; Gateway Destination
  Selectable markers: Puromycin
Growth in bacteria
  Bacterial resistance: Ampicillin, 100 μg/mL
  Growth temperature: 30°C
  Growth strain: NEB Stable
  Copy number: Low Copy
Gene/Insert
  Gene/Insert name: TurboID-V5-BRSK2 (alt name: BRSK2)
  Species: H. sapiens (human)
  Entrez Gene: BRSK2 (a.k.a. C11orf7, PEN11B, SAD1, SADA, STK29)
  Promoter: Ubiquitin
  Tag / fusion protein: V5-TurboID (N terminal on insert)
  Cloning method: Gateway Cloning
  Sequencing primers: 5′ GCCCGAAGGAATAGAAGAAGAA; 3′ CATAGCGTAAAAGGAGCAACA
Terms and licenses: Academic/Nonprofit Terms; Industry Terms: Not Available to Industry
Depositor comments: These plasmids were generated as part of the Illuminating the Druggable Genome (IDG) program sponsored by the NIH Common Fund. The goal of this program is to identify, gather, and distribute information and resources for proteins that currently are not well-studied yet belong to commonly drug-targeted protein families: protein kinases, non-olfactory G-protein coupled receptors (GPCRs), and ion channels. The IDG program is designed to develop fundamental research tools for understudied proteins, elucidate their function, and disseminate the IDG-related resources and data to the greater scientific community. These lentiviral gateway destination plasmids were generated, as part of the Kinase-Data and Resource Generating Center (DRGC), using the single fragment or multisite gateway cloning technology. They were used for generating proteomics-based protein-interaction and protein-proximity networks that can be accessed through the kinase-DRGC website https://darkkinome.org/. Each plasmid has either an N- or C-terminal fusion protein (Flag/ V5/V5-miniTurbo/V5-TurboID/miniTurbo-V5/TurboID-V5) tagged understudied kinase driven under either a CMV or Ubiquitin (UBC) promoter. All inserts in the pENTR plasmids used to generate the deposited destination plasmids were end-sequenced and insert size validated prior to multi-site gateway cloning. The combined insert size of the single fragment or three fragment destination plasmids were confirmed by restriction digestion (BsrGI, and EcoRV for pDest667; BsrGI, EcoRV, and BstZ17I for pDest663; and BsrGI for pHAGE) and all plasmids were partially sequenced to ensure in-frame ORFs and fusion tags.
How to cite: p663-UBC-TurboID-V5-BRSK2_IDG-K was a gift from Ben Major (Addgene plasmid # 135272 ; http://n2t.net/addgene:135272 ; RRID:Addgene_135272)
