>Addgene plasmid #135272 | p663-UBC-TurboID-V5-BRSK2_IDG-K | depositor partial sequence | sequence record 260367 | DK30: TGAAGCTCCGGTTTTGAACT
NNCNGGATGCGGTGTGTTTTGTGAGTTTTTTAGGCACCTTTTGAATGTAATCATTTGGGTCAATATGTAA
TTTTCAGTGTTAGACTAGTAAATTGTCCGCTAAATTCTGGCCGTTTTTGGCTTTTTTGTTAGACGGCCAA
CTTTTGTATACAAAGTGGGCCACCATGGGAAAAGACAATACTGTGCCTCTGAAGCTGATCGCTCTCCTGG
CTAATGGCGAGTTCCATAGTGGCGAACAGCTGGGAGAAACCCTGGGCATGTCCAGGGCCGCTATCAACAA
GCACATTCAGACTCTGCGCGACTGGGGCGTGGACGTGTTCACCGTGCCCGGAAAGGGCTACTCTCTGCCC
GAGCCTATCCCGCTGCTGAACGCTAAACAGATTCTGGGACAGCTGGACGGCGGGAGCGTGGCAGTCCTGC
CTGTGGTCGACTCCACCAATCAGTACCTGCTGGATCGAATCGGCGAGCTGAAGAGTGGGGATGCTTGCAT
TGCAGAATATCAGCAGGCAGGGAGAGGAAGCAGAGGGAGGAAATGGTTCTCTCCTTTTGGAGCTAACCTG
TACCTGAGTATGTTTTGGCGCCTGAAGCGGGGACCAGCAGCAATCGGCCTGGGCCCGGTCATCGGAATTG
TCATGGCAGAAGCGCTGCGAAAGCTGGGAGCAGACAAGGTGCGAGTCAAATGGCCCAATGACCTGTATCT
GCAGGATAGAAAGCTGGCAGGCATCCTGGTGGAGCTGGCCGGAATAACAGGCGATGCTGCACAGATCGTC
ATTGGCGCCGGGATTAACGTGGCTATGAGGCGCGTGGAGGAAAGCGTGGTCAATCAGGGCTGGATCACAC
TGCACGAAGCAGGATTAACCTGGACAGGAATACTCTGGCCGCTACGCTGATCCGAGAGCTGCGGGCAGCC
CTGGAACTGTTCGAGCAGGAAGGCCTGGCTCCATATCTGCCACGGTGGGAGAAGCTGGATACTTCATCAT
AGACCCGTGAAGCTGATCATTGGGGACAAGAGATTTTCGGGATTAGCCGGGGATTGATAACAGGAGCCCT
GCTGCTGGACAGACGAGTATCAACCCTGATGGGCGAGAATCAGTCTGCGTCTGCGAAAGCTAGCGCAGCC
ATTCCACCCTGCTGCTGNACGCACCAACTGTACAAAAGCGAGGCNTCAGCNCNNGACTCACGNAGACGCG
NNCANNNNCCCCANTATGTTTGG
