>Addgene plasmid #135272 | p663-UBC-TurboID-V5-BRSK2_IDG-K | depositor partial sequence | sequence record 260368 | DK41: AATAGACCCGTGAAGCTGATC
GGGGGAGGATTTCGGGATTAGCCGGGGGATGATAAACAGGGAGCCCTGCTGCTGGAACAGGACGGAGTTA
TCAAACCCTGGATGGGCGGAGAAATCAGTCTGCGGTCTGCCGAAAAGGCTAGCGGCAAGCCCATCCCCAA
CCCCCTGCTGGGCCTGGACAGCACCACAACTTTGTACAAAAAAGCAGAAGGGCCGTCAAGGCCCACCATG
ACATCGACGGGGAAGGACGGCGGCGCGCAGCACGCGCAGTATGTTGGGCCCTACCGGCTGGAGAAGACGC
TGGGCAAGGGGCAGACAGGTCTGGTGAAGCTGGGGGTTCACTGCGTCACCTGCCAGAAGGTGGCCATCAA
GATCGTCAACCGTGAGAAGCTCAGCGAGTCGGTGCTGATGAAGGTGGAGCGGGAGATCGCGATCCTGAAG
CTCATTGAGCACCCCCACGTCCTAAAGCTGCACGACGTTTATGAAAACAAAAAATATTTGTACCTGGTGC
TAGAACACGTGTCAGGTGGTGAGCTCTTCGACTACCTGGTGAAGAAGGGGAGGCTGACGCCTAAGGAGGC
TCGGAAGTTCTTCCGGCAGATCATCTCTGCGCTGGACTTCTGCCACAGCCACTCCATATGCCACAGGGAT
CTGAAACCTGAAAACCTCCTGCTGGACGAGAAGAACAACATCCGCATCGCAGACTTTGGCATGGCGTCCC
TGCAGGTTGGCGACAGCCTGTTGGAGACCAGCTGTGGGTCCCCCCACTACGCCTGCCCCGAGGTGATCCG
GGGGGAGAAGTATGACGGCCGGAAGGCGGACGTGTGGAGCTGCGGCGTCATCCTGTTCGCCTTGCTGGTG
GGGGCTCTGCCCTTCGACGATGACAACTTGCGACAGCTGCTGGAGAAGGTGAAGCGGGGCGTGTTCCACA
TGCCGCACTTTATCCCGCCCGACTGCCAGAGTCTGCTACGGGGCATGATCGAGGGGGACGCCGCACGCCG
CCTCACGCTAGAGCACATTCAGAAACACATATGGGTATATAGGGGGGCAAGAATGAGCCCGACCAGAGCA
GCCCATTCCTCGCAAGGTGCAGATCCGCCTCGCTGCCCAGCCCTGGAGGACATCGACCCCGACGTGCTGG
ACAGCATGCACTCACTGGGCTGCTCGAGACGCACAGCTGCTGCAGACNGCTGTCGAGAAGANANCCAGGA
GGAGAAGNTNCTTCNCTCNGNNCGNAAGAAGTTACCGAAGACCCAGGNAGATGGAGGAACCTGTGTG
